Addgene plasmid #166943: SiT-EGFP
Purpose: mammalian expression of N' Sialyl Transferase tagged with EGFP
Depositing lab: Jennifer Lippincott-Schwartz. Depositing organization: HHMI, Janelia Research Campus. Publication: Transport through the Golgi apparatus by rapid partitioning within a two-phase membrane system. Patterson GH, Hirschberg K, Polishchuk RS, Gerlich D, Phair RD, Lippincott-Schwartz J. Cell. 2008 Jun 13;133(6):1055-67. doi: 10.1016/j.cell.2008.04.044. PubMed 18555781.
Backbone
  Vector backbone: EGFP
  Vector type: Mammalian Expression
Growth in bacteria
  Bacterial resistance: Kanamycin, 50 μg/mL
  Growth temperature: 37°C
  Growth strain: DH5alpha
  Copy number: High Copy
Gene/Insert
  Gene/Insert name: Sialyl Transferase N-terminus
  Species: H. sapiens (human)
  Promoter: CMV
  Tag / fusion protein: EGFP (C terminal on insert)
  Cloning method: Unknown
  Sequencing primers: 5′ CMV F
Terms and licenses: Academic/Nonprofit Terms; Industry Terms: Not Available to Industry
How to cite: SiT-EGFP was a gift from Jennifer Lippincott-Schwartz (Addgene plasmid # 166943 ; http://n2t.net/addgene:166943 ; RRID:Addgene_166943)
