[The description below was written by a language model from this plasmid's Addgene catalogue record and pLannotate feature annotations shown in this document.]
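Description:
SiT-EGFP is a mammalian expression plasmid of about 4.9 kb built on an EGFP fusion backbone, in which a short N-terminal portion of human sialyltransferase (annotated as a fragment of ST6GAL1, also known as SIAT1) is fused in frame upstream of a green fluorescent protein. Transcription is driven by the human cytomegalovirus immediate early enhancer and promoter and terminated by an SV40 polyadenylation signal. The sialyltransferase segment is only about 135 nt and sits between remnants of the multiple cloning site, so the fluorescent protein is at the C terminus of the fusion. The catalogue entry calls the tag EGFP, whereas the sequence annotation identifies it as mEGFP, the variant carrying the monomerizing A206K substitution. The N-terminal region of this type II Golgi enzyme is generally understood to carry the membrane anchor and Golgi-retention information, so the fusion behaves as a fluorescent Golgi membrane marker without the catalytic domain.

The plasmid is maintained in E. coli at high copy through a ColE1/pUC-type origin and selected with kanamycin. The NeoR/KanR aminoglycoside phosphotransferase gene is placed behind both a bacterial (bla) promoter and the SV40 enhancer/early promoter and is followed by an HSV TK polyadenylation signal, so the same marker can give G418 resistance in transfected mammalian cells. An f1 origin is also present. Several small annotated fragments (RSF ori, large T antigen, ble, bGH polyadenylation signal) appear to be partial matches to backbone sequence rather than functional elements. The associated publication concerns protein transport through the Golgi apparatus, consistent with use in live-cell imaging of Golgi organization and trafficking.
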