Features (pLannotate 1.2.2; 17 found; start..end, strand, type, name):
      1..34      +  rep_origin     RSF ori (fragment): Plasmids containing the RSF 1030 origin of replication can be propagated in E. coli cells that contain additional plasmids with compatible origins.
    102..405     +  enhancer       CMV enhancer: human cytomegalovirus immediate early enhancer
    406..609     +  promoter       CMV promoter: human cytomegalovirus (CMV) immediate early promoter
    632..662     +  misc_feature   MCS (fragment): multiple cloning site
    669..803     +  CDS            ST6GAL1 (fragment): SIAT1_HUMAN - Also known as SIAT1. Experimental evidence at protein level: Swiss-Prot protein existence level 1. Transfers sialic acid from CMP-sialic acid to galactose- containing acceptor substrates. From Homo sapiens (Human).
    804..835     +  misc_feature   MCS (fragment): multiple cloning site
    849..1568    +  CDS            mEGFP: enhanced GFP with monomerizing A206K mutation (Zacharias et al., 2002) mammalian codon-optimized
   1585..1668    +  CDS            large T antigen (fragment): large T antigen from SV40 (simian virus 40)
   1691..1812    +  polyA_signal   SV40 poly(A) signal: SV40 polyadenylation signal
   1846..2274    -  rep_origin     f1 ori (sequence partly withheld): f1 bacteriophage origin of replication; arrow indicates direction of (+) strand synthesis
   2301..2405    +  promoter       AmpR promoter: bla
   2407..2764    +  promoter       SV40 promoter: SV40 enhancer and early promoter
   2799..3593    +  CDS            NeoR/KanR: aminoglycoside phosphotransferase from Tn5; aph(3')-II (or nptII); confers resistance to neomycin, kanamycin, and G418 (Geneticin®)
   3614..3766    +  CDS            ble (fragment): BLE_KLEPN - Experimental evidence at protein level: Swiss-Prot protein existence level 1. Binding protein with a strong affinity to the bleomycin family of antibiotics. Binds to CL990; an antimitotic-antibiotic compound. From Klebsiella pneumoniae.
   3825..3872    +  polyA_signal   HSV TK poly(A) signal: herpes simplex virus thymidine kinase polyadenylation signal (Cole and Stacy, 1985)
   3963..3979    -  polyA_signal   bGH poly(A) signal (fragment): bovine growth hormone polyadenylation signal
   4201..4789    +  rep_origin     ori: high-copy-number ColE1/pMB1/pBR322/pUC origin of replication
>Addgene plasmid #166943 | SiT-EGFP | addgene full sequence | sequence record 328929 | Addgene NGS Result
TATCCCCTGATTCTGTGGATAACCGTATTACCGCCATGCATTAGTTATTAATAGTAATCAATTACGGGGT
CATTAGTTCATAGCCCATATATGGAGTTCCGCGTTACATAACTTACGGTAAATGGCCCGCCTGGCTGACC
GCCCAACGACCCCCGCCCATTGACGTCAATAATGACGTATGTTCCCATAGTAACGCCAATAGGGACTTTC
CATTGACGTCAATGGGTGGAGTATTTACGGTAAACTGCCCACTTGGCAGTACATCAAGTGTATCATATGC
CAAGTACGCCCCCTATTGACGTCAATGACGGTAAATGGCCCGCCTGGCATTATGCCCAGTACATGACCTT
ATGGGACTTTCCTACTTGGCAGTACATCTACGTATTAGTCATCGCTATTACCATGGTGATGCGGTTTTGG
CAGTACATCAATGGGCGTGGATAGCGGTTTGACTCACGGGGATTTCCAAGTCTCCACCCCATTGACGTCA
ATGGGAGTTTGTTTTGGCACCAAAATCAACGGGACTTTCCAAAATGTCGTAACAACTCCGCCCCATTGAC
GCAAATGGGCGGTAGGCGTGTACGGTGGGAGGTCTATATAAGCAGAGCTGGTTTAGTGAACCGTCAGATC
CGCTAGCGCTACCGGACTCAGATCTCGAGCTCGCCACCATGATTCACACCAACCTGAAGAAAAAGTTCAG
CTGCTGCGTCCTGGTCTTTCTTCTGTTTGCAGTCATCTGTGTGTGGAAGGAAAAGAAGAAAGGGAGTTAC
TATGATTCCTTTAAATTGCAAACCAAGGAATTCCTGCAGTCGACGGTACCGCGGGCCCGGGATCCACCGG
TCGCCACCATGGTGAGCAAGGGCGAGGAGCTGTTCACCGGGGTGGTGCCCATCCTGGTCGAGCTGGACGG
CGACGTAAACGGCCACAAGTTCAGCGTGTCCGGCGAGGGCGAGGGCGATGCCACCTACGGCAAGCTGACC
CTGAAGTTCATCTGCACCACCGGCAAGCTGCCCGTGCCCTGGCCCACCCTCGTGACCACCCTGACCTACG
GCGTGCAGTGCTTCAGCCGCTACCCCGACCACATGAAGCAGCACGACTTCTTCAAGTCCGCCATGCCCGA
AGGCTACGTCCAGGAGCGCACCATCTTCTTCAAGGACGACGGCAACTACAAGACCCGCGCCGAGGTGAAG
TTCGAGGGCGACACCCTGGTGAACCGCATCGAGCTGAAGGGCATCGACTTCAAGGAGGACGGCAACATCC
TGGGGCACAAGCTGGAGTACAACTACAACAGCCACAACGTCTATATCATGGCCGACAAGCAGAAGAACGG
CATCAAGGTGAACTTCAAGATCCGCCACAACATCGAGGACGGCAGCGTGCAGCTCGCCGACCACTACCAG
CAGAACACCCCCATCGGCGACGGCCCCGTGCTGCTGCCCGACAACCACTACCTGAGCACCCAGTCCAAGC
TGAGCAAAGACCCCAACGAGAAGCGCGATCACATGGTCCTGCTGGAGTTCGTGACCGCCGCCGGGATCAC
TCTCGGCATGGACGAGCTGTACAAGTAAAGCGGCCGCGACTCTAGATCATAATCAGCCATACCACATTTG
TAGAGGTTTTACTTGCTTTAAAAAACCTCCCACACCTCCCCCTGAACCTGAAACATAAAATGAATGCAAT
TGTTGTTGTTAACTTGTTTATTGCAGCTTATAATGGTTACAAATAAAGCAATAGCATCACAAATTTCACA
AATAAAGCATTTTTTTCACTGCATTCTAGTTGTGGTTTGTCCAAACTCATCAATGTATCTTAAGGCGTAA
ATTGTAAGCGTTAATATTTTGTTAAAATTCGCGTTAAATTTTTGTTAAATCAGCTCATTTTTTAACCAAT
AGGCCGAAATCGGCAAAATCCCTTATAAATCAAAAGAATAGACCGAGATAGGGT
[37 nt withheld, positions 1945-1981]
AAAGAACGTGGACTCCAACGTCAAAGG
[49 nt withheld, positions 2009-2057]
T
[91 nt withheld, positions 2059-2149]
G
[124 nt withheld, positions 2151-2274]
CAGGTGGCACTTTTCGGGGAAATGTGCGCGGAACCCCTATTTGTTTATTTTTCTAAATACATTCAAATAT
GTATCCGCTCATGAGACAATAACCCTGATAAATGCTTCAATAATATTGAAAAAGGAAGAGTCCTGAGGCG
GAAAGAACCAGCTGTGGAATGTGTGTCAGTTAGGGTGTGGAAAGTCCCCAGGCTCCCCAGCAGGCAGAAG
TATGCAAAGCATGCATCTCAATTAGTCAGCAACCAGGTGTGGAAAGTCCCCAGGCTCCCCAGCAGGCAGA
AGTATGCAAAGCATGCATCTCAATTAGTCAGCAACCATAGTCCCGCCCCTAACTCCGCCCATCCCGCCCC
TAACTCCGCCCAGTTCCGCCCATTCTCCGCCCCATGGCTGACTAATTTTTTTTATTTATGCAGAGGCCGA
GGCCGCCTCGGCCTCTGAGCTATTCCAGAAGTAGTGAGGAGGCTTTTTTGGAGGCCTAGGCTTTTGCAAA
GATCGATCAAGAGACAGGATGAGGATCGTTTCGCATGATTGAACAAGATGGATTGCACGCAGGTTCTCCG
GCCGCTTGGGTGGAGAGGCTATTCGGCTATGACTGGGCACAACAGACAATCGGCTGCTCTGATGCCGCCG
TGTTCCGGCTGTCAGCGCAGGGGCGCCCGGTTCTTTTTGTCAAGACCGACCTGTCCGGTGCCCTGAATGA
ACTGCAAGACGAGGCAGCGCGGCTATCGTGGCTGGCCACGACGGGCGTTCCTTGCGCAGCTGTGCTCGAC
GTTGTCACTGAAGCGGGAAGGGACTGGCTGCTATTGGGCGAAGTGCCGGGGCAGGATCTCCTGTCATCTC
ACCTTGCTCCTGCCGAGAAAGTATCCATCATGGCTGATGCAATGCGGCGGCTGCATACGCTTGATCCGGC
TACCTGCCCATTCGACCACCAAGCGAAACATCGCATCGAGCGAGCACGTACTCGGATGGAAGCCGGTCTT
GTCGATCAGGATGATCTGGACGAAGAGCATCAGGGGCTCGCGCCAGCCGAACTGTTCGCCAGGCTCAAGG
CGAGCATGCCCGACGGCGAGGATCTCGTCGTGACCCATGGCGATGCCTGCTTGCCGAATATCATGGTGGA
AAATGGCCGCTTTTCTGGATTCATCGACTGTGGCCGGCTGGGTGTGGCGGACCGCTATCAGGACATAGCG
TTGGCTACCCGTGATATTGCTGAAGAGCTTGGCGGCGAATGGGCTGACCGCTTCCTCGTGCTTTACGGTA
TCGCCGCTCCCGATTCGCAGCGCATCGCCTTCTATCGCCTTCTTGACGAGTTCTTCTGAGCGGGACTCTG
GGGTTCGAAATGACCGACCAAGCGACGCCCAACCTGCCATCACGAGATTTCGATTCCACCGCCGCCTTCT
ATGAAAGGTTGGGCTTCGGAATCGTTTTCCGGGACGCCGGCTGGATGATCCTCCAGCGCGGGGATCTCAT
GCTGGAGTTCTTCGCCCACCCTAGGGGGAGGCTAACTGAAACACGGAAGGAGACAATACCGGAAGGAACC
CGCGCTATGACGGCAATAAAAAGACAGAATAAAACGCACGGTGTTGGGTCGTTTGTTCATAAACGCGGGG
TTCGGTCCCAGGGCTGGCACTCTGTCGATACCCCACCGAGACCCCATTGGGGCCAATACGCCCGCGTTTC
TTCCTTTTCCCCACCCCACCCCCCAAGTTCGGGTGAAGGCCCAGGGCTCGCAGCCAACGTCGGGGCGGCA
GGCCCTGCCATAGCCTCAGGTTACTCATATATACTTTAGATTGATTTAAAACTTCATTTTTAATTTAAAA
GGATCTAGGTGAAGATCCTTTTTGATAATCTCATGACCAAAATCCCTTAACGTGAGTTTTCGTTCCACTG
AGCGTCAGACCCCGTAGAAAAGATCAAAGGATCTTCTTGAGATCCTTTTTTTCTGCGCGTAATCTGCTGC
TTGCAAACAAAAAAACCACCGCTACCAGCGGTGGTTTGTTTGCCGGATCAAGAGCTACCAACTCTTTTTC
CGAAGGTAACTGGCTTCAGCAGAGCGCAGATACCAAATACTGTTCTTCTAGTGTAGCCGTAGTTAGGCCA
CCACTTCAAGAACTCTGTAGCACCGCCTACATACCTCGCTCTGCTAATCCTGTTACCAGTGGCTGCTGCC
AGTGGCGATAAGTCGTGTCTTACCGGGTTGGACTCAAGACGATAGTTACCGGATAAGGCGCAGCGGTCGG
GCTGAACGGGGGGTTCGTGCACACAGCCCAGCTTGGAGCGAACGACCTACACCGAACTGAGATACCTACA
GCGTGAGCTATGAGAAAGCGCCACGCTTCCCGAAGGGAGAAAGGCGGACAGGTATCCGGTAAGCGGCAGG
GTCGGAACAGGAGAGCGCACGAGGGAGCTTCCAGGGGGAAACGCCTGGTATCTTTATAGTCCTGTCGGGT
TTCGCCACCTCTGACTTGAGCGTCGATTTTTGTGATGCTCGTCAGGGGGGCGGAGCCTATGGAAAAACGC
CAGCAACGCGGCCTTTTTACGGTTCCTGGCCTTTTGCTGGCCTTTTGCTCACATGTTCTTTCCTGCGT
