>Addgene plasmid #166943 | SiT-EGFP | depositor partial sequence | sequence record 324084 | CDS downstream of CMV
CGGTGGGAGGTCTATATAAGCAGAGCTGGTTTAGTGAACCGTCAGATCCGCTAGCGCTACCGGACTCAGA
TCTCGAGCTCGCCACCATGATTCACACCAACCTGAAGAAAAAGTTCAGCTGCTGCGTCCTGGTCTTTCTT
CTGTTTGCAGTCATCTGTGTGTGGAAGGAAAAGAAGAAAGGGAGTTACTATGATTCCTTTAAATTGCAAA
CCAAGGAATTCCTGCAGTCGACGGTACCGCGGGCCCGGGATCCACCGGTCGCCACCATGGTGAGCAAGGG
CGAGGAGCTGTTCACCGGGGTGGTGCCCATCCTGGTCGAGCTGGACGGCGACGTAAACGGCCACAAGTTC
AGCGTGTCCGGCGAGGGCGAGGGCGATGCCACCTACGGCAAGCTGACCCTGAAGTTCATCTGCACCACCG
GCAAGCTGCCCGTGCCCTGGCCCACCCTCGTGACCACCCTGACCTACGGCGTGCAGTGCTTCAGCCGCTA
CCCCGACCACATGAAGCAGCACGACTTCTTCAAGTCCGCCATGCCCGAAGGCTACGTCCAGGAGCGCACC
ATCTTCTTCAAGGACGACGGCAACTACAAGACCCGCGCCGAGGTGAAGTTCGAGGGCGACACCCTGGTGA
ACCGCATCGAGCTGAAGGGCATCGACTTCAAGGAGGACGGCAACATCCTGGGGCACAAGCTGGAGTACAA
CTACAACAGCCACAACGTCTATATCATGGCCGACAAGCAGAAGAACGGCATCAAGGTGAACTTCAAGATC
CGCCACAACATCGAGGACGGCAGCGTGCAGCTCGCCGACCACTACCAGCAGAACACCCCCATCGGCGACG
GCCCCGTGCTGCTGCCCGACAACCACTACCTGAGCACCCAGTCCAAGCTGAGCAAAGACCCCAACGAGAA
GCGCGATCACATGGTCCTGCTGGAGTTCGTGACCGCCGCCGGGATCACTCTCGGCATG
